>Addgene plasmid #82183 | pDONR223_STAT1_p.Y701F | addgene full sequence | sequence record 163922 | Addgene NGS result
TTTTTACGGTTCCTGGCCTTTTGCTGGCCTTTTGCTCACATGTTCTTTCCTGCGTTATCCCCTGATTCTG
TGGATAACCGTATTACCGCCTTTGAGTGAGCTGATACCGCTCGCCGCAGCCGAACGACCGAGCGCAGCGA
GTCAGTGAGCGAGGAAGCGGAAGAGCGCCCAATACGCAAACCGCCTCTCCCCGCGCGTTGGCCGATTCAT
TAATGCAGCTGGCACGACAGGTTTCCCGACTGGAAAGCGGGCAGTGAGCGCAACGCAATTAATACGCGTA
CCGCTAGCCAGGAAGAGTTTGTAGAAACGCAAAAAGGCCATCCGTCAGGATGGCCTTCTGCTTAGTTTGA
TGCCTGGCAGTTTATGGCGGGCGTCCTGCCCGCCACCCTCCGGGCCGTTGCTTCACAACGTTCAAATCCG
CTCCCGGCGGATTTGTCCTACTCAGGAGAGCGTTCACCGACAAACAACAGATAAAACGAAAGGCCCAGTC
TTCCGACTGAGCCTTTCGTTTTATTTGATGCCTGGCAGTTCCCTACTCTCGCGTTAACGCTAGCATGGAT
GTTTTCCCAGTCACGACGTTGTAAAACGACGGCCAGTCTTAAGCTCGGGCCCCAAATAATGATTTTATTT
TGACTGATAGTGACCTGTTCGTTGCAACAAATTGATGAGCAATGCTTTTTTATAATGCCAACTTTGTACA
AAAAAGTTGGCACCATGTCTCAGTGGTACGAACTTCAGCAGCTTGACTCAAAATTCCTGGAGCAGGTTCA
CCAGCTTTATGATGACAGTTTTCCCATGGAAATCAGACAGTACCTGGCACAGTGGTTAGAAAAGCAAGAC
TGGGAGCACGCTGCCAATGATGTTTCATTTGCCACCATCCGTTTTCATGACCTCCTGTCACAGCTGGATG
ATCAATATAGTCGCTTTTCTTTGGAGAATAACTTCTTGCTACAGCATAACATAAGGAAAAGCAAGCGTAA
TCTTCAGGATAATTTTCAGGAAGACCCAATCCAGATGTCTATGATCATTTACAGCTGTCTGAAGGAAGAA
AGGAAAATTCTGGAAAACGCCCAGAGATTTAATCAGGCTCAGTCGGGGAATATTCAGAGCACAGTGATGT
TAGACAAACAGAAAGAGCTTGACAGTAAAGTCAGAAATGTGAAGGACAAGGTTATGTGTATAGAGCATGA
AATCAAGAGCCTGGAAGATTTACAAGATGAATATGACTTCAAATGCAAAACCTTGCAGAACAGAGAACAC
GAGACCAATGGTGTGGCAAAGAGTGATCAGAAACAAGAACAGCTGTTACTCAAGAAGATGTATTTAATGC
TTGACAATAAGAGAAAGGAAGTAGTTCACAAAATAATAGAGTTGCTGAATGTCACTGAACTTACCCAGAA
TGCCCTGATTAATGATGAACTAGTGGAGTGGAAGCGGAGACAGCAGAGCGCCTGTATTGGGGGGCCGCCC
AATGCTTGCTTGGATCAGCTGCAGAACTGGTTCACTATAGTTGCGGAGAGTCTGCAGCAAGTTCGGCAGC
AGCTTAAAAAGTTGGAGGAATTGGAACAGAAATACACCTACGAACATGACCCTATCACAAAAAACAAACA
AGTGTTATGGGACCGCACCTTCAGTCTTTTCCAGCAGCTCATTCAGAGCTCGTTTGTGGTGGAAAGACAG
CCCTGCATGCCAACGCACCCTCAGAGGCCGCTGGTCTTGAAGACAGGGGTCCAGTTCACTGTGAAGTTGA
GACTGTTGGTGAAATTGCAAGAGCTGAATTATAATTTGAAAGTCAAAGTCTTATTTGATAAAGATGTGAA
TGAGAGAAATACAGTAAAAGGATTTAGGAAGTTCAACATTTTGGGCACGCACACAAAAGTGATGAACATG
GAGGAGTCCACCAATGGCAGTCTGGCGGCTGAATTTCGGCACCTGCAATTGAAAGAACAGAAAAATGCTG
GCACCAGAACGAATGAGGGTCCTCTCATCGTTACTGAAGAGCTTCACTCCCTTAGTTTTGAAACCCAATT
GTGCCAGCCTGGTTTGGTAATTGACCTCGAGACGACCTCTCTGCCCGTTGTGGTGATCTCCAACGTCAGC
CAGCTCCCGAGCGGTTGGGCCTCCATCCTTTGGTACAACATGCTGGTGGCGGAACCCAGGAATCTGTCCT
TCTTCCTGACTCCACCATGTGCACGATGGGCTCAGCTTTCAGAAGTGCTGAGTTGGCAGTTTTCTTCTGT
CACCAAAAGAGGTCTCAATGTGGACCAGCTGAACATGTTGGGAGAGAAGCTTCTTGGTCCTAACGCCAGC
CCCGATGGTCTCATTCCGTGGACGAGGTTTTGTAAGGAAAATATAAATGATAAAAATTTTCCCTTCTGGC
TTTGGATTGAAAGCATCCTAGAACTCATTAAAAAACACCTGCTCCCTCTCTGGAATGATGGGTGCATCAT
GGGCTTCATCAGCAAGGAGCGAGAGCGTGCCCTGTTGAAGGACCAGCAGCCGGGGACCTTCCTGCTGCGG
TTCAGTGAGAGCTCCCGGGAAGGGGCCATCACATTCACATGGGTGGAGCGGTCCCAGAACGGAGGCGAAC
CTGACTTCCATGCGGTTGAACCCTACACGAAGAAAGAACTTTCTGCTGTTACTTTCCCTGACATCATTCG
CAATTACAAAGTCATGGCTGCTGAGAATATTCCTGAGAATCCCCTGAAGTATCTGTATCCAAATATTGAC
AAAGACCATGCCTTTGGAAAGTATTACTCCAGGCCAAAGGAAGCACCAGAGCCAATGGAACTTGATGGCC
CTAAAGGAACTGGATTTATCAAGACTGAGTTGATTTCTGTGTCTGAAGTGTAATTGCCAACTTTCTTGTA
CAAAGTTGGCATTATAAGAAAGCATTGCTTATCAATTTGTTGCAACGAACAGGTCACTATCAGTCAAAAT
AAAATCATTATTTGCCATCCAGCTGATATCCCCTATAGTGAGTCGTATTACATGGTCATAGCTGTTTCCT
GGCAGCTCTGGCCCGTGTCTCAAAATCTCTGATGTTACATTGCACAAGATAAAAATATATCATCATGCCT
CCTCTAGACCAGCCAGGACAGAAATGCCTCGACTTCGCTGCTACCCAAGGTTGCCGGGTGACGCACACCG
TGGAAACGGATGAAGGCACGAACCCAGTGGACATAAGCCTGTTCGGTTCGTAAGCTGTAATGCAAGTAGC
GTATGCGCTCACGCAACTGGTCCAGAACCTTGACCGAACGCAGCGGTGGTAACGGCGCAGTGGCGGTTTT
CATGGCTTGTTATGACTGTTTTTTTGGGGTACAGTCTATGCCTCGGGCATCCAAGCAGCAAGCGCGTTAC
GCCGTGGGTCGATGTTTGATGTTATGGAGCAGCAACGATGTTACGCAGCAGGGCAGTCGCCCTAAAACAA
AGTTAAACATTATGAGGGAAGCGGTGATCGCCGAAGTATCGACTCAACTATCAGAGGTAGTTGGCGTCAT
CGAGCGCCATCTCGAACCGACGTTGCTGGCCGTACATTTGTACGGCTCCGCAGTGGATGGCGGCCTGAAG
CCACACAGTGATATTGATTTGCTGGTTACGGTGACCGTAAGGCTTGATGAAACAACGCGGCGAGCTTTGA
TCAACGACCTTTTGGAAACTTCGGCTTCCCCTGGAGAGAGCGAGATTCTCCGCGCTGTAGAAGTCACCAT
TGTTGTGCACGACGACATCATTCCGTGGCGTTATCCAGCTAAGCGCGAACTGCAATTTGGAGAATGGCAG
CGCAATGACATTCTTGCAGGTATCTTCGAGCCAGCCACGATCGACATTGATCTGGCTATCTTGCTGACAA
AAGCAAGAGAACATAGCGTTGCCTTGGTAGGTCCAGCGGCGGAGGAACTCTTTGATCCGGTTCCTGAACA
GGATCTATTTGAGGCGCTAAATGAAACCTTAACGCTATGGAACTCGCCGCCCGACTGGGCTGGCGATGAG
CGAAATGTAGTGCTTACGTTGTCCCGCATTTGGTACAGCGCAGTAACCGGCAAAATCGCGCCGAAGGATG
TCGCTGCCGACTGGGCAATGGAGCGCCTGCCGGCCCAGTATCAGCCCGTCATACTTGAAGCTAGACAGGC
TTATCTTGGACAAGAAGAAGATCGCTTGGCCTCGCGCGCAGATCAGTTGGAAGAATTTGTCCACTACGTG
AAAGGCGAGATCACCAAGGTAGTCGGCAAATAACCCTCGAGCCACCCATGACCAAAATCCCTTAACGTGA
GTTACGCGTCGTTCCACTGAGCGTCAGACCCCGTAGAAAAGATCAAAGGATCTTCTTGAGATCCTTTTTT
TCTGCGCGTAATCTGCTGCTTGCAAACAAAAAAACCACCGCTACCAGCGGTGGTTTGTTTGCCGGATCAA
GAGCTACCAACTCTTTTTCCGAAGGTAACTGGCTTCAGCAGAGCGCAGATACCAAATACTGTTCTTCTAG
TGTAGCCGTAGTTAGGCCACCACTTCAAGAACTCTGTAGCACCGCCTACATACCTCGCTCTGCTAATCCT
GTTACCAGTGGCTGCTGCCAGTGGCGATAAGTCGTGTCTTACCGGGTTGGACTCAAGACGATAGTTACCG
GATAAGGCGCAGCGGTCGGGCTGAACGGGGGGTTCGTGCACACAGCCCAGCTTGGAGCGAACGACCTACA
CCGAACTGAGATACCTACAGCGTGAGCTATGAGAAAGCGCCACGCTTCCCGAAGGGAGAAAGGCGGACAG
GTATCCGGTAAGCGGCAGGGTCGGAACAGGAGAGCGCACGAGGGAGCTTCCAGGGGGAAACGCCTGGTAT
CTTTATAGTCCTGTCGGGTTTCGCCACCTCTGACTTGAGCGTCGATTTTTGTGATGCTCGTCAGGGGGGC
GGAGCCTATGGAAAAACGCCAGCAACGCGGCC
Features (pLannotate 1.2.2; 13 found; start..end, strand, type, name):
     30..163     +  rep_origin     RSF ori (fragment): Plasmids containing the RSF 1030 origin of replication can be propagated in E. coli cells that contain additional plasmids with compatible origins.
    165..257     +  CDS            lacI (fragment): lac repressor; lacI; The lac repressor binds to the lac operator to inhibit transcription in E. coli. This inhibition can be relieved by adding lactose or isopropyl-β-D-thiogalactopyranoside (IPTG).
    312..339     -  terminator     rrnB T2 terminator: transcription terminator T2 from the E. coli rrnB gene
    471..514     +  terminator     rrnB T1 terminator: Escherichia coli rrnB; transcription terminator T1 from the E. coli rrnB gene
    561..597     -  CDS            lacZα (fragment): LacZα fragment of β-galactosidase; lacZ fragment
    614..709     +  protein_bind   attL3: mutant version of attL; recombination site for the Gateway® LR reaction LR Clonase™
    715..2850    +  CDS            STAT1 (fragment): STAT1_HUMAN - Experimental evidence at protein level: Swiss-Prot protein existence level 1. Signal transducer and transcription activator that mediates cellular responses to interferons (IFNs), cytokine KITLG/SCF and other cytokines and other growth factors. Following type I IFN (IFN-alpha and IFN-beta) binding to cell surface receptors, signaling via protein kinases leads to activation of Jak kinases (TYK2 and JAK1) and to tyrosine phosphorylation of STAT1 and STAT2. The phosphorylated STATs dimerize and associate with ISGF3G/IRF-9 to form a complex termed ISGF3 transcription factor, that ent
   2858..2953    -  protein_bind   attL3: mutant version of attL; recombination site for the Gateway® LR reaction LR Clonase™
   2972..2990    -  promoter       T7 promoter: promoter for bacteriophage T7 RNA polymerase
   3180..3203    +  promoter       Pc promoter (fragment): intI1 (promoter lies within the coding sequence); class 1 integron promoter
   3379..3435    +  CDS            GmR (fragment): gentamycin acetyltransferase; aacC1; confers resistance to gentamycin
   3442..4233    +  CDS            SmR: aminoglycoside adenylyltransferase (Murphy, 1985); aadA; confers resistance to spectinomycin and streptomycin
   4326..4914    +  rep_origin     ori: high-copy-number ColE1/pMB1/pBR322/pUC origin of replication
