[The description below was written by a language model from this plasmid's Addgene catalogue record and pLannotate feature annotations shown in this document.]
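Description:
pDONR223_STAT1_p.Y701F is a Gateway entry clone built on the Invitrogen pDONR223 backbone and carrying the human STAT1 open reading frame with a Y701F substitution. It is a bacterial propagation plasmid of about 4.9 kb. It replicates at high copy in E. coli from a ColE1/pUC-type origin and is selected with spectinomycin through the aadA (SmR) aminoglycoside adenylyltransferase gene. The automated annotation also reports short fragments (RSF ori, lacI, lacZα, GmR, a class 1 integron Pc promoter). These appear to be backbone remnants or partial homology hits rather than functional elements. The rrnB T1 and T2 terminators sit upstream of the cloning region and insulate the insert from read-through transcription.

The STAT1 coding sequence, about 2.1 kb and referenced to NM_139266.2, lies between two attL recombination sites. Both are labelled attL3 by the annotation tool, although an entry clone would normally have a distinct pair that sets the orientation of transfer. These sites allow an LR Clonase reaction to move the ORF into any compatible destination vector. The record lists no promoter for the insert, so expression depends on the destination vector. A T7 promoter lies just outside the downstream attL site, pointing back toward the insert. The clone is in the "closed" configuration, with a stop codon immediately after the ORF, so it is not suited to C-terminal fusions.

STAT1 is an interferon- and cytokine-responsive transcription factor activated by tyrosine phosphorylation, and Y701F replaces a tyrosine with non-phosphorylatable phenylalanine. The plasmid belongs to the Target Accelerator Plasmid Collection, which was assembled for systematic functional testing of cancer-associated alleles, and it has also been used in morphological profiling studies.
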