Addgene plasmid #82183: pDONR223_STAT1_p.Y701F
Purpose: Gateway Donor vector containing STAT1 , part of the Target Accelerator Plasmid Collection.
Depositing lab: Jesse Boehm & William Hahn & David Root. Depositing organization: Broad Institute. Publication: Systematic Functional Interrogation of Rare Cancer Variants Identifies Oncogenic Alleles. Kim E, Ilic N, Shrestha Y, Zou L, Kamburov A, Zhu C, Yang X, Lubonja R, Tran N, Nguyen C, Lawrence MS, Piccioni F, Bagul M, Doench JG, Chouinard CR, Wu X, Hogstrom L, Natoli T, Tamayo P, Horn H, Corsello SM, Lage K, Root DE, Subramanian A, Golub TR, Getz G, Boehm JS, Hahn WC. Cancer Discov. 2016 Jul;6(7):714-26. doi: 10.1158/2159-8290.CD-16-0160. Epub 2016 May 4. PubMed 27147599.
Backbone
  Vector backbone: pDONR223
  Backbone manufacturer: Invitrogen
  Backbone size w/o insert (bp): 2790
  Vector type: Gateway Entry vector
Growth in bacteria
  Bacterial resistance: Spectinomycin, 50 μg/mL
  Growth temperature: 37°C
  Growth strain: DH5alpha
  Copy number: High Copy
Gene/Insert
  Gene/Insert name: STAT1
  Species: H. sapiens (human)
  Mutation: Y701F
  GenBank ID: NM_139266.2
  Entrez Gene: STAT1 (a.k.a. CANDF7, IMD31A, IMD31B, IMD31C, ISGF-3, STAT91)
  Promoter: None
  Cloning method: Gateway Cloning
  Sequencing primers: 5′ M13pUC-fwd; 3′ M13-Rev
Terms and licenses: Academic/Nonprofit Terms; Industry Terms: Not Available to Industry
Depositor comments: Closed state: stop codon immediately follows insert Supporting reference: Systematic morphological profiling of human gene and allele function via Cell Painting. Rohban MH, et al. Elife. 2017, Mar 18;6. pii: e24060. PubMed PMID 28315521
How to cite: pDONR223_STAT1_p.Y701F was a gift from Jesse Boehm & William Hahn & David Root (Addgene plasmid # 82183 ; http://n2t.net/addgene:82183 ; RRID:Addgene_82183)
