>Addgene plasmid #82183 | pDONR223_STAT1_p.Y701F | depositor partial sequence | sequence record 155554 | Insert sequence
ATGTCTCAGTGGTACGAACTTCAGCAGCTTGACTCAAAATTCCTGGAGCAGGTTCACCAGCTTTATGATG
ACAGTTTTCCCATGGAAATCAGACAGTACCTGGCACAGTGGTTAGAAAAGCAAGACTGGGAGCACGCTGC
CAATGATGTTTCATTTGCCACCATCCGTTTTCATGACCTCCTGTCACAGCTGGATGATCAATATAGTCGC
TTTTCTTTGGAGAATAACTTCTTGCTACAGCATAACATAAGGAAAAGCAAGCGTAATCTTCAGGATAATT
TTCAGGAAGACCCAATCCAGATGTCTATGATCATTTACAGCTGTCTGAAGGAAGAAAGGAAAATTCTGGA
AAACGCCCAGAGATTTAATCAGGCTCAGTCGGGGAATATTCAGAGCACAGTGATGTTAGACAAACAGAAA
GAGCTTGACAGTAAAGTCAGAAATGTGAAGGACAAGGTTATGTGTATAGAGCATGAAATCAAGAGCCTGG
AAGATTTACAAGATGAATATGACTTCAAATGCAAAACCTTGCAGAACAGAGAACACGAGACCAATGGTGT
GGCAAAGAGTGATCAGAAACAAGAACAGCTGTTACTCAAGAAGATGTATTTAATGCTTGACAATAAGAGA
AAGGAAGTAGTTCACAAAATAATAGAGTTGCTGAATGTCACTGAACTTACCCAGAATGCCCTGATTAATG
ATGAACTAGTGGAGTGGAAGCGGAGACAGCAGAGCGCCTGTATTGGGGGGCCGCCCAATGCTTGCTTGGA
TCAGCTGCAGAACTGGTTCACTATAGTTGCGGAGAGTCTGCAGCAAGTTCGGCAGCAGCTTAAAAAGTTG
GAGGAATTGGAACAGAAATACACCTACGAACATGACCCTATCACAAAAAACAAACAAGTGTTATGGGACC
GCACCTTCAGTCTTTTCCAGCAGCTCATTCAGAGCTCGTTTGTGGTGGAAAGACAGCCCTGCATGCCAAC
GCACCCTCAGAGGCCGCTGGTCTTGAAGACAGGGGTCCAGTTCACTGTGAAGTTGAGACTGTTGGTGAAA
TTGCAAGAGCTGAATTATAATTTGAAAGTCAAAGTCTTATTTGATAAAGATGTGAATGAGAGAAATACAG
TAAAAGGATTTAGGAAGTTCAACATTTTGGGCACGCACACAAAAGTGATGAACATGGAGGAGTCCACCAA
TGGCAGTCTGGCGGCTGAATTTCGGCACCTGCAATTGAAAGAACAGAAAAATGCTGGCACCAGAACGAAT
GAGGGTCCTCTCATCGTTACTGAAGAGCTTCACTCCCTTAGTTTTGAAACCCAATTGTGCCAGCCTGGTT
TGGTAATTGACCTCGAGACGACCTCTCTGCCCGTTGTGGTGATCTCCAACGTCAGCCAGCTCCCGAGCGG
TTGGGCCTCCATCCTTTGGTACAACATGCTGGTGGCGGAACCCAGGAATCTGTCCTTCTTCCTGACTCCA
CCATGTGCACGATGGGCTCAGCTTTCAGAAGTGCTGAGTTGGCAGTTTTCTTCTGTCACCAAAAGAGGTC
TCAATGTGGACCAGCTGAACATGTTGGGAGAGAAGCTTCTTGGTCCTAACGCCAGCCCCGATGGTCTCAT
TCCGTGGACGAGGTTTTGTAAGGAAAATATAAATGATAAAAATTTTCCCTTCTGGCTTTGGATTGAAAGC
ATCCTAGAACTCATTAAAAAACACCTGCTCCCTCTCTGGAATGATGGGTGCATCATGGGCTTCATCAGCA
AGGAGCGAGAGCGTGCCCTGTTGAAGGACCAGCAGCCGGGGACCTTCCTGCTGCGGTTCAGTGAGAGCTC
CCGGGAAGGGGCCATCACATTCACATGGGTGGAGCGGTCCCAGAACGGAGGCGAACCTGACTTCCATGCG
GTTGAACCCTACACGAAGAAAGAACTTTCTGCTGTTACTTTCCCTGACATCATTCGCAATTACAAAGTCA
TGGCTGCTGAGAATATTCCTGAGAATCCCCTGAAGTATCTGTATCCAAATATTGACAAAGACCATGCCTT
TGGAAAGTATTACTCCAGGCCAAAGGAAGCACCAGAGCCAATGGAACTTGATGGCCCTAAAGGAACTGGA
TTTATCAAGACTGAGTTGATTTCTGTGTCTGAAGTG
